Addgene plasmid #87773: pLX302-JSP1-V5 puro
Purpose: Expresses V5 tagged human JSP1 (DUSP22)
Depositing lab: Kevin Janes. Depositing organization: University of Virginia. Publication: Profiling Subcellular Protein Phosphatase Responses to Coxsackievirus B3 Infection of Cardiomyocytes. Shah M, Smolko CM, Kinicki S, Chapman ZD, Brautigan DL, Janes KA. Mol Cell Proteomics. 2017 Apr;16(4 suppl 1):S244-S262. doi: 10.1074/mcp.O116.063487. Epub 2017 Feb 7. PubMed 28174228.
Backbone
  Vector backbone: pLX302
  Backbone size w/o insert (bp): 9573
  Total vector size (bp): 8470
  Vector type: Mammalian Expression, Lentiviral
  Selectable markers: Puromycin
Growth in bacteria
  Bacterial resistance: Ampicillin, 100 μg/mL
  Growth temperature: 30°C
  Growth strain: NEB Stable
  Copy number: Unknown
Gene/Insert
  Gene/Insert name: JSP1 (alt name: DUSP22)
  Species: H. sapiens (human)
  Insert size (bp): 553
  GenBank ID: NM_020185.4
  Entrez Gene: DUSP22 (a.k.a. JKAP, JSP-1, JSP1, LMW-DSP2, LMWDSP2, MKP-x, MKPX, VHX)
  Tag / fusion protein: V5 (C terminal on backbone)
  Cloning method: Gateway Cloning
  Sequencing primers: 5′ CMV-F; 3′ WPRE-R
Resource information
  A portion of this plasmid was derived from a plasmid made by: Human ORFeome #8622
Terms and licenses: Academic/Nonprofit Terms; Industry Terms: Not Available to Industry
How to cite: pLX302-JSP1-V5 puro was a gift from Kevin Janes (Addgene plasmid # 87773 ; http://n2t.net/addgene:87773 ; RRID:Addgene_87773)
