[The description below was written by a language model from this plasmid's Addgene catalogue record and pLannotate feature annotations shown in this document.]
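Description:
pLX302-JSP1-V5 puro is a lentiviral mammalian expression plasmid built on the pLX302 Gateway destination backbone, carrying the human dual-specificity phosphatase JSP1 (DUSP22) with a C-terminal V5 epitope tag. It is propagated in E. coli through a high-copy ColE1/pUC-type origin and selected with ampicillin via the bla gene. The backbone also retains an f1 origin, an SV40 origin and remnants of a lac/lacZα cloning region flanked by T3 and T7 promoters. The full sequenced plasmid is 8,470 bp, smaller than the listed empty backbone, which is consistent with the Gateway cassette being replaced by the short ORF of about 550 bp.

The viral portion follows a third-generation, self-inactivating design. An RSV promoter drives a truncated HIV-1 5' LTR, followed by the Ψ packaging signal with a partial gag sequence, the Rev response element for Rev-dependent export of the genomic RNA, a cPPT/CTS element, and a ΔU3 3' LTR with a downstream SV40 polyadenylation signal. Two independent expression units lie between the LTRs. A human PGK promoter drives puromycin N-acetyltransferase for selecting transduced cells. A CMV enhancer/promoter drives the DUSP22 coding sequence, which is flanked by attB1 and attB2 sites left by Gateway recombination from a Human ORFeome clone. The ORF reads through attB2 into the backbone-encoded V5 tag, and a WPRE downstream enhances transcript expression.

The construct is used for transient or stable, puromycin-selectable expression of V5-tagged DUSP22 in mammalian cells, allowing detection through the epitope tag. It was deposited with a study profiling subcellular protein phosphatase responses to coxsackievirus B3 infection of cardiomyocytes.
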