Features (pLannotate 1.2.2; 31 found; start..end, strand, type, name):
     23..611     +  rep_origin     ori: high-copy-number ColE1/pMB1/pBR322/pUC origin of replication
    794..886     +  CDS            lacI (fragment): lac repressor; lacI; The lac repressor binds to the lac operator to inhibit transcription in E. coli. This inhibition can be relieved by adding lactose or isopropyl-β-D-thiogalactopyranoside (IPTG).
    899..920     +  protein_bind   CAP binding site: CAP binding activates transcription in the presence of cAMP. E. coli catabolite activator protein
    935..965     +  promoter       lac promoter: promoter for the E. coli lac operon
    973..989     +  protein_bind   lac operator: The lac repressor binds to the lac operator to inhibit transcription in E. coli. This inhibition can be relieved by adding lactose or isopropyl-β-D-thiogalactopyranoside (IPTG). lac repressor encoded by lacI
   1034..1052    +  promoter       T3 promoter: promoter for bacteriophage T3 RNA polymerase
   1080..1306    +  promoter       RSV promoter: Rous sarcoma virus enhancer/promoter
   1307..1487    +  LTR            5' LTR (truncated): truncated 5' long terminal repeat (LTR) from HIV-1
   1534..1659    +  misc_feature   HIV-1 Ψ: packaging signal of human immunodeficiency virus type 1
   1643..2006    +  CDS            HIV-1 gag (fragment): gag protein from human immunodeficiency virus 1; gag
   2152..2385    +  misc_feature   RRE: The Rev response element (RRE) of HIV-1 allows for Rev-dependent mRNA export from the nucleus to the cytoplasm.
   2762..2788    +  CDS            Rev (fragment): human immunodeficiency virus 1 (HIV-1) Rev protein; rev; enhances nuclear export of unspliced and incompletely spliced viral mRNAs
   2789..3289    +  promoter       hPGK promoter: human phosphoglycerate kinase 1 promoter
   3311..3910    +  CDS            PuroR (fragment): puromycin N-acetyltransferase; pac from Streptomyces; confers resistance to puromycin
   3952..4069    +  misc_feature   cPPT/CTS: central polypurine tract and central termination sequence of HIV-1
   4186..4489    +  enhancer       CMV enhancer: human cytomegalovirus immediate early enhancer
   4490..4693    +  promoter       CMV promoter: human cytomegalovirus (CMV) immediate early promoter
   4717..4734    +  protein_bind   attB1 (fragment): mutant version of attB; core recombination site for the Gateway® BP reaction BP Clonase™
   4740..5291    +  CDS            DUSP22: DUS22_HUMAN - Also known as JSP1, LMWDSP2, MKPX. Experimental evidence at protein level: Swiss-Prot protein existence level 1. Activates the Jnk signaling pathway. From Homo sapiens (Human).
   5293..5317    -  protein_bind   attB2: mutant version of attB; recombination site for the Gateway® BP reaction BP Clonase™
   5319..5360    +  CDS            V5 tag: epitope tag from simian virus 5
   5402..5990    +  misc_feature   WPRE: woodchuck hepatitis virus posttranscriptional regulatory element
   6041..6060    +  misc_feature   cPPT/CTS (fragment): central polypurine tract and central termination sequence of HIV-1
   6062..6295    +  LTR            3' LTR (ΔU3): self-inactivating 3' long terminal repeat (LTR) from HIV-1
   6373..6494    +  polyA_signal   SV40 poly(A) signal: SV40 polyadenylation signal
   6534..6669    +  rep_origin     SV40 ori: SV40 origin of replication
   6690..6708    -  promoter       T7 promoter: promoter for bacteriophage T7 RNA polymerase
   6716..6871    +  CDS            lacZα (fragment): LacZα fragment of β-galactosidase; lacZ fragment
   6876..7304    +  rep_origin     f1 ori (sequence partly withheld): f1 bacteriophage origin of replication; arrow indicates direction of (+) strand synthesis
   7357..7461    +  promoter       AmpR promoter: bla
   7462..8322    +  CDS            AmpR: β-lactamase; bla; confers resistance to ampicillin, carbenicillin, and related antibiotics
>Addgene plasmid #87773 | pLX302-JSP1-V5 puro | addgene full sequence | sequence record 174297 | Addgene NGS Result
TAGAAAAGATCAAAGGATCTTCTTGAGATCCTTTTTTTCTGCGCGTAATCTGCTGCTTGCAAACAAAAAA
ACCACCGCTACCAGCGGTGGTTTGTTTGCCGGATCAAGAGCTACCAACTCTTTTTCCGAAGGTAACTGGC
TTCAGCAGAGCGCAGATACCAAATACTGTTCTTCTAGTGTAGCCGTAGTTAGGCCACCACTTCAAGAACT
CTGTAGCACCGCCTACATACCTCGCTCTGCTAATCCTGTTACCAGTGGCTGCTGCCAGTGGCGATAAGTC
GTGTCTTACCGGGTTGGACTCAAGACGATAGTTACCGGATAAGGCGCAGCGGTCGGGCTGAACGGGGGGT
TCGTGCACACAGCCCAGCTTGGAGCGAACGACCTACACCGAACTGAGATACCTACAGCGTGAGCTATGAG
AAAGCGCCACGCTTCCCGAAGGGAGAAAGGCGGACAGGTATCCGGTAAGCGGCAGGGTCGGAACAGGAGA
GCGCACGAGGGAGCTTCCAGGGGGAAACGCCTGGTATCTTTATAGTCCTGTCGGGTTTCGCCACCTCTGA
CTTGAGCGTCGATTTTTGTGATGCTCGTCAGGGGGGCGGAGCCTATGGAAAAACGCCAGCAACGCGGCCT
TTTTACGGTTCCTGGCCTTTTGCTGGCCTTTTGCTCACATGTTCTTTCCTGCGTTATCCCCTGATTCTGT
GGATAACCGTATTACCGCCTTTGAGTGAGCTGATACCGCTCGCCGCAGCCGAACGACCGAGCGCAGCGAG
TCAGTGAGCGAGGAAGCGGAAGAGCGCCCAATACGCAAACCGCCTCTCCCCGCGCGTTGGCCGATTCATT
AATGCAGCTGGCACGACAGGTTTCCCGACTGGAAAGCGGGCAGTGAGCGCAACGCAATTAATGTGAGTTA
GCTCACTCATTAGGCACCCCAGGCTTTACACTTTATGCTTCCGGCTCGTATGTTGTGTGGAATTGTGAGC
GGATAACAATTTCACACAGGAAACAGCTATGACCATGATTACGCCAAGCGCGCAATTAACCCTCACTAAA
GGGAACAAAAGCTGGAGCTGCAAGCTTAATGTAGTCTTATGCAATACTCTTGTAGTCTTGCAACATGGTA
ACGATGAGTTAGCAACATGCCTTACAAGGAGAGAAAAAGCACCGTGCATGCCGATTGGTGGAAGTAAGGT
GGTACGATCGTGCCTTATTAGGAAGGCAACAGACGGGTCTGACATGGATTGGACGAACCACTGAATTGCC
GCATTGCAGAGATATTGTATTTAAGTGCCTAGCTCGATACATAAACGGGTCTCTCTGGTTAGACCAGATC
TGAGCCTGGGAGCTCTCTGGCTAACTAGGGAACCCACTGCTTAAGCCTCAATAAAGCTTGCCTTGAGTGC
TTCAAGTAGTGTGTGCCCGTCTGTTGTGTGACTCTGGTAACTAGAGATCCCTCAGACCCTTTTAGTCAGT
GTGGAAAATCTCTAGCAGTGGCGCCCGAACAGGGACTTGAAAGCGAAAGGGAAACCAGAGGAGCTCTCTC
GACGCAGGACTCGGCTTGCTGAAGCGCGCACGGCAAGAGGCGAGGGGCGGCGACTGGTGAGTACGCCAAA
AATTTTGACTAGCGGAGGCTAGAAGGAGAGAGATGGGTGCGAGAGCGTCAGTATTAAGCGGGGGAGAATT
AGATCGCGATGGGAAAAAATTCGGTTAAGGCCAGGGGGAAAGAAAAAATATAAATTAAAACATATAGTAT
GGGCAAGCAGGGAGCTAGAACGATTCGCAGTTAATCCTGGCCTGTTAGAAACATCAGAAGGCTGTAGACA
AATACTGGGACAGCTACAACCATCCCTTCAGACAGGATCAGAAGAACTTAGATCATTATATAATACAGTA
GCAACCCTCTATTGTGTGCATCAAAGGATAGAGATAAAAGACACCAAGGAAGCTTTAGACAAGATAGAGG
AAGAGCAAAACAAAAGTAAGACCACCGCACAGCAAGCGGCCGCTGATCTTCAGACCTGGAGGAGGAGATA
TGAGGGACAATTGGAGAAGTGAATTATATAAATATAAAGTAGTAAAAATTGAACCATTAGGAGTAGCACC
CACCAAGGCAAAGAGAAGAGTGGTGCAGAGAGAAAAAAGAGCAGTGGGAATAGGAGCTTTGTTCCTTGGG
TTCTTGGGAGCAGCAGGAAGCACTATGGGCGCAGCGTCAATGACGCTGACGGTACAGGCCAGACAATTAT
TGTCTGGTATAGTGCAGCAGCAGAACAATTTGCTGAGGGCTATTGAGGCGCAACAGCATCTGTTGCAACT
CACAGTCTGGGGCATCAAGCAGCTCCAGGCAAGAATCCTGGCTGTGGAAAGATACCTAAAGGATCAACAG
CTCCTGGGGATTTGGGGTTGCTCTGGAAAACTCATTTGCACCACTGCTGTGCCTTGGAATGCTAGTTGGA
GTAATAAATCTCTGGAACAGATTTGGAATCACACGACCTGGATGGAGTGGGACAGAGAAATTAACAATTA
CACAAGCTTAATACACTCCTTAATTGAAGAATCGCAAAACCAGCAAGAAAAGAATGAACAAGAATTATTG
GAATTAGATAAATGGGCAAGTTTGTGGAATTGGTTTAACATAACAAATTGGCTGTGGTATATAAAATTAT
TCATAATGATAGTAGGAGGCTTGGTAGGTTTAAGAATAGTTTTTGCTGTACTTTCTATAGTGAATAGAGT
TAGGCAGGGATATTCACCATTATCGTTTCAGACCCACCTCCCAACCCCGAGGGGACCCTTGCGCCTTTTC
CAAGGCAGCCCTGGGTTTGCGCAGGGACGCGGCTGCTCTGGGCGTGGTTCCGGGAAACGCAGCGGCGCCG
ACCCTGGGTCTCGCACATTCTTCACGTCCGTTCGCAGCGTCACCCGGATCTTCGCCGCTACCCTTGTGGG
CCCCCCGGCGACGCTTCCTGCTCCGCCCCTAAGTCGGGAAGGTTCCTTGCGGTTCGCGGCGTGCCGGACG
TGACAAACGGAAGCCGCACGTCTCACTAGTACCCTCGCAGACGGACAGCGCCAGGGAGCAATGGCAGCGC
GCCGACCGCGATGGGCTGTGGCCAATAGCGGCTGCTCAGCAGGGCGCGCCGAGAGCAGCGGCCGGGAAGG
GGCGGTGCGGGAGGCGGGGTGTGGGGCGGTAGTGTGGGCCCTGTTCCTGCCCGCGCGGTGTTCCGCATTC
TGCAAGCCTCCGGAGCGCACGTCGGCAGTCGGCTCCCTCGTTGACCGAATCACCGACCTCTCTCCCCAGG
GGGTACCACCGGAGCTTACCATGACCGAGTACAAGCCCACGGTGCGCCTCGCCACCCGCGACGACGTCCC
CAGGGCCGTACGCACCCTCGCCGCCGCGTTCGCCGACTACCCCGCCACGCGCCACACCGTCGATCCGGAC
CGCCACATCGAGCGGGTCACCGAGCTGCAAGAACTCTTCCTCACGCGCGTCGGGCTCGACATCGGCAAGG
TGTGGGTCGCGGACGACGGCGCCGCCGTGGCGGTCTGGACCACGCCGGAGAGCGTCGAAGCGGGGGCGGT
GTTCGCCGAGATCGGCCCGCGCATGGCCGAGTTGAGCGGTTCCCGGCTGGCCGCGCAGCAACAGATGGAA
GGCCTCCTGGCGCCGCACCGGCCCAAGGAGCCCGCGTGGTTCCTGGCCACCGTCGGCGTCTCGCCCGACC
ACCAGGGCAAGGGTCTGGGCAGCGCCGTCGTGCTCCCCGGAGTGGAGGCGGCCGAGCGCGCCGGGGTGCC
CGCCTTCCTGGAGACCTCCGCGCCCCGCAACCTCCCCTTCTACGAGCGGCTCGGCTTCACCGTCACCGCC
GACGTCGAGGTGCCCGAAGGACCGCGCACCTGGTGCATGACCCGCAAGCCCGGTGCCTGAGAATTCTAGA
TCTTGAGACAAATGGCAGTATTCATCCACAATTTTAAAAGAAAAGGGGGGATTGGGGGGTACAGTGCAGG
GGAAAGAATAGTAGACATAATAGCAACAGACATACAAACTAAAGAATTACAAAAACAAATTACAAAAATT
CAAAATTTTCGGGTTTATTACAGGGACAGCAGAGATCCACTTTGGCGCCGGCTCGAGGGGGCCCGGGGTT
ATTAATAGTAATCAATTACGGGGTCATTAGTTCATAGCCCATATATGGAGTTCCGCGTTACATAACTTAC
GGTAAATGGCCCGCCTGGCTGACCGCCCAACGACCCCCGCCCATTGACGTCAATAATGACGTATGTTCCC
ATAGTAACGCCAATAGGGACTTTCCATTGACGTCAATGGGTGGAGTATTTACGGTAAACTGCCCACTTGG
CAGTACATCAAGTGTATCATATGCCAAGTACGCCCCCTATTGACGTCAATGACGGTAAATGGCCCGCCTG
GCATTATGCCCAGTACATGACCTTATGGGACTTTCCTACTTGGCAGTACATCTACGTATTAGTCATCGCT
ATTACCATGGTGATGCGGTTTTGGCAGTACATCAATGGGCGTGGATAGCGGTTTGACTCACGGGGATTTC
CAAGTCTCCACCCCATTGACGTCAATGGGAGTTTGTTTTGGCACCAAAATCAACGGGACTTTCCAAAATG
TCGTAACAACTCCGCCCCATTGACGCAAATGGGCGGTAGGCGTGTACGGTGGGAGGTCTATATAAGCAGA
GCTCTCTGGCTAACTGTCGGGATCAACAAGTTTGTACAAAAAAGTTGGCATGGGGAATGGGATGAACAAG
ATCCTGCCCGGCCTGTACATCGGCAACTTCAAAGATGCCAGAGACGCGGAACAATTGAGCAAGAACAAGG
TGACACATATTCTGTCTGTCCATGATAGTGCCAGGCCTATGTTGGAGGGAGTTAAATACCTGTGCATCCC
AGCAGCGGATTCACCATCTCAAAACCTGACAAGACATTTCAAAGAAAGTATTAAATTCATTCACGAGTGC
CGGCTCCGCGGTGAGAGCTGCCTTGTACACTGCCTGGCCGGGGTCTCCAGGAGCGTGACACTGGTGATCG
CATACATCATGACCGTCACTGACTTTGGCTGGGAGGATGCCCTGCACACCGTGCGTGCTGGGAGATCCTG
TGCCAACCCCAACGTGGGCTTCCAGAGACAGCTCCAGGAGTTTGAGAAGCATGAGGTCCATCAGTATCGG
CAGTGGCTGAAGGAAGAATATGGAGAGAGCCCTTTGCAGGATGCAGAAGAAGCCAAAAACATTCTGGCCG
CTCCAGGAATTCTGAAGTTCTGGGCCTTTCTCAGAAGACTGTACCCAACTTTCTTGTACAAAGTGGTTGG
TAAGCCTATCCCTAACCCTCTCCTCGGTCTCGATTCTACGTAGTAATGAGCTAGCGCTAACCGGTGGCGC
GTTAAGTCGACAATCAACCTCTGGATTACAAAATTTGTGAAAGATTGACTGGTATTCTTAACTATGTTGC
TCCTTTTACGCTATGTGGATACGCTGCTTTAATGCCTTTGTATCATGCTATTGCTTCCCGTATGGCTTTC
ATTTTCTCCTCCTTGTATAAATCCTGGTTGCTGTCTCTTTATGAGGAGTTGTGGCCCGTTGTCAGGCAAC
GTGGCGTGGTGTGCACTGTGTTTGCTGACGCAACCCCCACTGGTTGGGGCATTGCCACCACCTGTCAGCT
CCTTTCCGGGACTTTCGCTTTCCCCCTCCCTATTGCCACGGCGGAACTCATCGCCGCCTGCCTTGCCCGC
TGCTGGACAGGGGCTCGGCTGTTGGGCACTGACAATTCCGTGGTGTTGTCGGGGAAATCATCGTCCTTTC
CTTGGCTGCTCGCCTGTGTTGCCACCTGGATTCTGCGCGGGACGTCCTTCTGCTACGTCCCTTCGGCCCT
CAATCCAGCGGACCTTCCTTCCCGCGGCCTGCTGCCGGCTCTGCGGCCTCTTCCGCGTCTTCGCCTTCGC
CCTCAGACGAGTCGGATCTCCCTTTGGGCCGCCTCCCCGCGTCGACTTTAAGACCAATGACTTACAAGGC
AGCTGTAGATCTTAGCCACTTTTTAAAAGAAAAGGGGGGACTGGAAGGGCTAATTCACTCCCAACGAAGA
CAAGATCTGCTTTTTGCTTGTACTGGGTCTCTCTGGTTAGACCAGATCTGAGCCTGGGAGCTCTCTGGCT
AACTAGGGAACCCACTGCTTAAGCCTCAATAAAGCTTGCCTTGAGTGCTTCAAGTAGTGTGTGCCCGTCT
GTTGTGTGACTCTGGTAACTAGAGATCCCTCAGACCCTTTTAGTCAGTGTGGAAAATCTCTAGCAGTACG
TATAGTAGTTCATGTCATCTTATTATTCAGTATTTATAACTTGCAAAGAAATGAATATCAGAGAGTGAGA
GGAACTTGTTTATTGCAGCTTATAATGGTTACAAATAAAGCAATAGCATCACAAATTTCACAAATAAAGC
ATTTTTTTCACTGCATTCTAGTTGTGGTTTGTCCAAACTCATCAATGTATCTTATCATGTCTGGCTCTAG
CTATCCCGCCCCTAACTCCGCCCATCCCGCCCCTAACTCCGCCCAGTTCCGCCCATTCTCCGCCCCATGG
CTGACTAATTTTTTTTATTTATGCAGAGGCCGAGGCCGCCTCGGCCTCTGAGCTATTCCAGAAGTAGTGA
GGAGGCTTTTTTGGAGGCCTAGGGACGTACCCAATTCGCCCTATAGTGAGTCGTATTACGCGCGCTCACT
GGCCGTCGTTTTACAACGTCGTGACTGGGAAAACCCTGGCGTTACCCAACTTAATCGCCTTGCAGCACAT
CCCCCTTTCGCCAGCTGGCGTAATAGCGAAGAGGCCCGCACCGATCGCCCTTCCCAACAGTTGCGCAGCC
TGAATGGCGAATGGG
[124 nt withheld, positions 6876-6999]
C
[91 nt withheld, positions 7001-7091]
A
[49 nt withheld, positions 7093-7141]
CCTTTGACGTTGGAGTCCACGTTCTTT
[37 nt withheld, positions 7169-7205]
ACCCTATCTCGGTCTATTCTTTTGATTTATAAGGGATTTTGCCGATTTCGGCCTATTGGTTAAAAAATGA
GCTGATTTAACAAAAATTTAACGCGAATTTTAACAAAATATTAACGCTTACAATTTAGGTGGCACTTTTC
GGGGAAATGTGCGCGGAACCCCTATTTGTTTATTTTTCTAAATACATTCAAATATGTATCCGCTCATGAG
ACAATAACCCTGATAAATGCTTCAATAATATTGAAAAAGGAAGAGTATGAGTATTCAACATTTCCGTGTC
GCCCTTATTCCCTTTTTTGCGGCATTTTGCCTTCCTGTTTTTGCTCACCCAGAAACGCTGGTGAAAGTAA
AAGATGCTGAAGATCAGTTGGGTGCACGAGTGGGTTACATCGAACTGGATCTCAACAGCGGTAAGATCCT
TGAGAGTTTTCGCCCCGAAGAACGTTTTCCAATGATGAGCACTTTTAAAGTTCTGCTATGTGGCGCGGTA
TTATCCCGTATTGACGCCGGGCAAGAGCAACTCGGTCGCCGCATACACTATTCTCAGAATGACTTGGTTG
AGTACTCACCAGTCACAGAAAAGCATCTTACGGATGGCATGACAGTAAGAGAATTATGCAGTGCTGCCAT
AACCATGAGTGATAACACTGCGGCCAACTTACTTCTGACAACGATCGGAGGACCGAAGGAGCTAACCGCT
TTTTTGCACAACATGGGGGATCATGTAACTCGCCTTGATCGTTGGGAACCGGAGCTGAATGAAGCCATAC
CAAACGACGAGCGTGACACCACGATGCCTGTAGCAATGGCAACAACGTTGCGCAAACTATTAACTGGCGA
ACTACTTACTCTAGCTTCCCGGCAACAATTAATAGACTGGATGGAGGCGGATAAAGTTGCAGGACCACTT
CTGCGCTCGGCCCTTCCGGCTGGCTGGTTTATTGCTGATAAATCTGGAGCCGGTGAGCGTGGGTCTCGCG
GTATCATTGCAGCACTGGGGCCAGATGGTAAGCCCTCCCGTATCGTAGTTATCTACACGACGGGGAGTCA
GGCAACTATGGATGAACGAAATAGACAGATCGCTGAGATAGGTGCCTCACTGATTAAGCATTGGTAACTG
TCAGACCAAGTTTACTCATATATACTTTAGATTGATTTAAAACTTCATTTTTAATTTAAAAGGATCTAGG
TGAAGATCCTTTTTGATAATCTCATGACCAAAATCCCTTAACGTGAGTTTTCGTTCCACTGAGCGTCAGA
CCCCG
