>Addgene plasmid #87773 | pLX302-JSP1-V5 puro | depositor partial sequence | sequence record 171305 | ORF
ATGGGGAATGGGATGAACAAGATCCTGCCCGGCCTGTACATCGGCAACTTCAAAGATGCCAGAGACGCGG
AACAATTGAGCAAGAACAAGGTGACACATATTCTGTCTGTCCATGATAGTGCCAGGCCTATGTTGGAGGG
AGTTAAATACCTGTGCATCCCAGCAGCGGATTCACCATCTCAAAACCTGACAAGACATTTCAAAGAAAGT
ATTAAATTCATTCACGAGTGCCGGCTCCGCGGTGAGAGCTGCCTTGTACACTGCCTGGCCGGGGTCTCCA
GGAGCGTGACACTGGTGATCGCATACATCATGACCGTCACTGACTTTGGCTGGGAGGATGCCCTGCACAC
CGTGCGTGCTGGGAGATCCTGTGCCAACCCCAACGTGGGCTTCCAGAGACAGCTCCAGGAGTTTGAGAAG
CATGAGGTCCATCAGTATCGGCAGTGGCTGAAGGAAGAATATGGAGAGAGCCCTTTGCAGGATGCAGAAG
AAGCCAAAAACATTCTGGCCGCTCCAGGAATTCTGAAGTTCTGGGCCTTTCTCAGAAGACTGTACCCAAC
TTTCTTGTACAAAGTGGTTGGTAAGCCTATCCCTAACCCTCTCCTCGGTCTCGATTCTACGTAG
